Addgene plasmid #40755: pGP-CMV-GCaMP6f
Purpose: Mammalian expression of ultrasensitive protein calcium sensor
Depositing lab: Douglas Kim & GENIE Project. Depositing organization: HHMI, Janelia Research Campus. Publication: Ultrasensitive fluorescent proteins for imaging neuronal activity. Chen TW, Wardill TJ, Sun Y, Pulver SR, Renninger SL, Baohan A, Schreiter ER, Kerr RA, Orger MB, Jayaraman V, Looger LL, Svoboda K, Kim DS. Nature. 2013 Jul 18;499(7458):295-300. doi: 10.1038/nature12354. PubMed 23868258.
Backbone
  Vector backbone: pEGFP-N1
  Backbone manufacturer: Clontech
  Backbone size w/o insert (bp): 3955
  Total vector size (bp): 5308
  Vector type: Mammalian Expression
  Selectable markers: Neomycin (select with G418)
Growth in bacteria
  Bacterial resistance: Kanamycin, 50 μg/mL
  Growth temperature: 37°C
  Growth strain: DH5alpha
  Copy number: High Copy
Gene/Insert
  Gene/Insert name: GCaMP6f (alt names: GCaMP3-T302L R303P A317E D380Y T381R S383T R392G; GCaMP3 variant 693)
  Species: R. norvegicus (rat), G. gallus (chicken); A. victoria (jellyfish)
  Insert size (bp): 1353
  Promoter: CMV
  Tag / fusion protein: 6xHis (N terminal on insert); T7 epitope (N terminal on insert); Xpress tag (N terminal on insert)
  Cloning method: Restriction Enzyme; 5′ cloning site BglII (not destroyed); 3′ cloning site NotI (not destroyed)
  Sequencing primers: 5′ CMV Forward; 3′ SV40pA-R
Terms and licenses: Academic/Nonprofit Terms; Industry Terms: Not Available to Industry
How to cite: pGP-CMV-GCaMP6f was a gift from Douglas Kim & GENIE Project (Addgene plasmid # 40755 ; http://n2t.net/addgene:40755 ; RRID:Addgene_40755)
