[The description below was written by a language model from this plasmid's Addgene catalogue record and pLannotate feature annotations shown in this document.]
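Description:
pGP-CMV-GCaMP6f is a mammalian expression plasmid built on the Clontech pEGFP-N1 backbone, in which the GCaMP6f coding sequence was cloned between the BglII and NotI sites, giving a total size of about 5.3 kb. It replicates in E. coli at high copy from a ColE1/pUC-type origin and also carries an f1 phage origin. A single NeoR/KanR (aminoglycoside phosphotransferase) gene serves both hosts. The bacterial bla-type promoter drives it for kanamycin selection in bacteria, and the adjacent SV40 enhancer/early promoter drives it in mammalian cells, where it allows G418 selection of stable transfectants. This cassette ends in an HSV TK polyadenylation signal. The short ble, bGH poly(A) and large T antigen fragments in the feature table are partial annotation matches rather than functional cassettes.

The payload is GCaMP6f, a 1,353 bp open reading frame encoding a genetically encoded fluorescent calcium indicator. The record describes it as a GCaMP3 variant carrying seven listed substitutions, with sequence components of rat, chicken and jellyfish origin. This fits the general GCaMP design, a circularly permuted GFP flanked by calmodulin and a calmodulin-binding peptide, in which calcium binding increases fluorescence. The protein carries N-terminal 6xHis, T7 epitope and Xpress tags, which fall within the annotated coding sequence. Transcription is driven by the human cytomegalovirus immediate early enhancer and promoter and terminated by the SV40 polyadenylation signal, giving strong constitutive expression in transfected cells. The stated purpose is mammalian expression of this ultrasensitive calcium sensor, and the associated work concerns imaging of neuronal activity.
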