Features (pLannotate 1.2.2; 14 found; start..end, strand, type, name):
    330..434     -  promoter       AmpR promoter: bla
    461..889     +  rep_origin     f1 ori (sequence partly withheld): f1 bacteriophage origin of replication; arrow indicates direction of (+) strand synthesis
    923..1044    -  polyA_signal   SV40 poly(A) signal: SV40 polyadenylation signal
   1067..1150    -  CDS            large T antigen (fragment): large T antigen from SV40 (simian virus 40)
   1166..2518    -  CDS            GCaMP6f: improved fluorescent protein-based calcium sensor (Chen et al., 2013)
   2524..2549    -  misc_feature   MCS (fragment): multiple cloning site
   2572..2775    -  promoter       CMV promoter: human cytomegalovirus (CMV) immediate early promoter
   2776..3079    -  enhancer       CMV enhancer: human cytomegalovirus immediate early enhancer
   3254..3842    -  rep_origin     ori: high-copy-number ColE1/pMB1/pBR322/pUC origin of replication
   4064..4080    +  polyA_signal   bGH poly(A) signal (fragment): bovine growth hormone polyadenylation signal
   4171..4218    -  polyA_signal   HSV TK poly(A) signal: herpes simplex virus thymidine kinase polyadenylation signal (Cole and Stacy, 1985)
   4277..4429    -  CDS            ble (fragment): BLE_KLEPN - Experimental evidence at protein level: Swiss-Prot protein existence level 1. Binding protein with a strong affinity to the bleomycin family of antibiotics. Binds to CL990; an antimitotic-antibiotic compound. From Klebsiella pneumoniae.
   4450..5244    -  CDS            NeoR/KanR: aminoglycoside phosphotransferase from Tn5; aph(3')-II (or nptII); confers resistance to neomycin, kanamycin, and G418 (Geneticin®)
   5279..328     -  promoter       SV40 promoter (across the origin): SV40 enhancer and early promoter
>Addgene plasmid #40755 | pGP-CMV-GCaMP6f | addgene full sequence | sequence record 183009 | Addgene NGS Result
TCCTCACTACTTCTGGAATAGCTCAGAGGCCGAGGCGGCCTCGGCCTCTGCATAAATAAAAAAAATTAGT
CAGCCATGGGGCGGAGAATGGGCGGAACTGGGCGGAGTTAGGGGCGGGATGGGCGGAGTTAGGGGCGGGA
CTATGGTTGCTGACTAATTGAGATGCATGCTTTGCATACTTCTGCCTGCTGGGGAGCCTGGGGACTTTCC
ACACCTGGTTGCTGACTAATTGAGATGCATGCTTTGCATACTTCTGCCTGCTGGGGAGCCTGGGGACTTT
CCACACCCTAACTGACACACATTCCACAGCTGGTTCTTTCCGCCTCAGGACTCTTCCTTTTTCAATATTA
TTGAAGCATTTATCAGGGTTATTGTCTCATGAGCGGATACATATTTGAATGTATTTAGAAAAATAAACAA
ATAGGGGTTCCGCGCACATTTCCCCGAAAAGTGCCACCTG
[124 nt withheld, positions 461-584]
C
[91 nt withheld, positions 586-676]
A
[49 nt withheld, positions 678-726]
CCTTTGACGTTGGAGTCCACGTTCTTT
[37 nt withheld, positions 754-790]
ACCCTATCTCGGTCTATTCTTTTGATTTATAAGGGATTTTGCCGATTTCGGCCTATTGGTTAAAAAATGA
GCTGATTTAACAAAAATTTAACGCGAATTTTAACAAAATATTAACGCTTACAATTTACGCCTTAAGATAC
ATTGATGAGTTTGGACAAACCACAACTAGAATGCAGTGAAAAAAATGCTTTATTTGTGAAATTTGTGATG
CTATTGCTTTATTTGTAACCATTATAAGCTGCAATAAACAAGTTAACAACAACAATTGCATTCATTTTAT
GTTTCAGGTTCAGGGGGAGGTGTGGGAGGTTTTTTAAAGCAAGTAAAACCTCTACAAATGTGGTATGGCT
GATTATGATCTAGAGTCGCGGCCGCTCACTTCGCTGTCATCATTTGTACAAACTCTTCGTAGTTTACCTG
ACCATCCCCATCGATGTCTGCTTCCCTGATCATTTCATCAACCTCTTCATCTGTTAACTTCTCTCCAAGG
TTTGTCATCACGTGGCGAAGCTCTGCTGCACTGATGTAGCCATTGCCATCCTTATCAAACACACCGAACG
CTTCTCTAATTTCTTCTTCCGTGTCCCTGTATTTCATTTTTCTTGCCATCATTGTCAGGAACTCAGGGAA
GTCGATTGTGCCGTCACCGTCGGCATCTACTTCATTGATCATGTCCTGCAGCTCTGCTTCTGTGGGGTTC
TGCCCCAGAGACCGCATCACCGTCCCCAGCTCCTTGGTTGTTATTGTCCCATCCCCGTCCTTGTCAAATA
GGGAGAATTCCTCTTTAAATTCTGCGATCTGCTCTTCAGTCAGTTGGTCCGGCAGGTTGTACTCCAGCTT
GTGCCCCAGGATGTTGCCGTCCTCCTTGAAGTCGATGCCCTTCAGCTCGATGCGGTTCACCAGGGTGTCG
CCCTCGAACTTCACCTCGGCGCGGGTCTTGTAGTTGCCGTCGTCCTTGAAGAAGATGGTGCGCTCCTGGA
TGTAGCCTTCGGGCATGGCGGACTTGAAGAAGTCGTGCTGCTTCATGTGGTCGGGGTAGCGGCTGAAGCA
CTGCACGCCGTAGGTCAGGGTGGTCACGAGGGTGGGCCAGGGCACGGGCAGCTTGCCGGTGGTGCAGATG
AACTTCAGGGTCAGCTTGCCGTAGGTGGCATCGCCCTCACCCTCGCCGGACACGCTGAACTTGTGGCCGT
TTACGTCGCCGTCCAGCTCGACCAGGATGGGCACCACCCCGGTGAACAGCTCCTCGCCCTTGCTCACCAT
GCTCCCTCCGGTACCGCCCTTGTACAGCTCGTCCATGCCGAGAGTGATCCCGGCGGCGGTCACGAACTCC
AGCAGGACCATGTGATCGCGCTTCTCGTTGGGGTCTTTCGAAAGTTTGGACTGCACGCTCAGGTAGTGGT
TGTCGGGCAGCAGCACGGGGCCGTCGCCGATGGGGGTGTTCTGCTGGTAGTGGTAGGCGAGCTGCACGCC
GCCGTCCTCGATGTTGTGGCGGATCTTGAAGTTCGCCTTGATGCCGTTCTTCTGCTTGTCGGCCTTGATA
TAGACGTTCTCGAGTGAGCTCAGCCGACCTATAGCTCTGACTGCGTGACCTGTCTTATTCCACTTACGAC
GTGATGAGTCGACCATGGTGGCGAGATCCTTATCGTCATCGTCGTACAGATCCCGACCCATTTGCTGTCC
ACCAGTCATGCTAGCCATACCATGATGATGATGATGATGAGAACCCATGGTGGCGAGATCTGAGTCCGGT
AGCGCTAGCGGATCTGACGGTTCACTAAACCAGCTCTGCTTATATAGACCTCCCACCGTACACGCCTACC
GCCCATTTGCGTCAATGGGGCGGAGTTGTTACGACATTTTGGAAAGTCCCGTTGATTTTGGTGCCAAAAC
AAACTCCCATTGACGTCAATGGGGTGGAGACTTGGAAATCCCCGTGAGTCAAACCGCTATCCACGCCCAT
TGATGTACTGCCAAAACCGCATCACCATGGTAATAGCGATGACTAATACGTAGATGTACTGCCAAGTAGG
AAAGTCCCATAAGGTCATGTACTGGGCATAATGCCAGGCGGGCCATTTACCGTCATTGACGTCAATAGGG
GGCGTACTTGGCATATGATACACTTGATGTACTGCCAAGTGGGCAGTTTACCGTAAATACTCCACCCATT
GACGTCAATGGAAAGTCCCTATTGGCGTTACTATGGGAACATACGTCATTATTGACGTCAATGGGCGGGG
GTCGTTGGGCGGTCAGCCAGGCGGGCCATTTACCGTAAGTTATGTAACGCGGAACTCCATATATGGGCTA
TGAACTAATGACCCCGTAATTGATTACTATTAATAACTAATGCATGGCGGTAATACGGTTATCCACAGAA
TCAGGGGATAACGCAGGAAAGAACATGTGAGCAAAAGGCCAGCAAAAGGCCAGGAACCGTAAAAAGGCCG
CGTTGCTGGCGTTTTTCCATAGGCTCCGCCCCCCTGACGAGCATCACAAAAATCGACGCTCAAGTCAGAG
GTGGCGAAACCCGACAGGACTATAAAGATACCAGGCGTTTCCCCCTGGAAGCTCCCTCGTGCGCTCTCCT
GTTCCGACCCTGCCGCTTACCGGATACCTGTCCGCCTTTCTCCCTTCGGGAAGCGTGGCGCTTTCTCATA
GCTCACGCTGTAGGTATCTCAGTTCGGTGTAGGTCGTTCGCTCCAAGCTGGGCTGTGTGCACGAACCCCC
CGTTCAGCCCGACCGCTGCGCCTTATCCGGTAACTATCGTCTTGAGTCCAACCCGGTAAGACACGACTTA
TCGCCACTGGCAGCAGCCACTGGTAACAGGATTAGCAGAGCGAGGTATGTAGGCGGTGCTACAGAGTTCT
TGAAGTGGTGGCCTAACTACGGCTACACTAGAAGAACAGTATTTGGTATCTGCGCTCTGCTGAAGCCAGT
TACCTTCGGAAAAAGAGTTGGTAGCTCTTGATCCGGCAAACAAACCACCGCTGGTAGCGGTGGTTTTTTT
GTTTGCAAGCAGCAGATTACGCGCAGAAAAAAAGGATCTCAAGAAGATCCTTTGATCTTTTCTACGGGGT
CTGACGCTCAGTGGAACGAAAACTCACGTTAAGGGATTTTGGTCATGAGATTATCAAAAAGGATCTTCAC
CTAGATCCTTTTAAATTAAAAATGAAGTTTTAAATCAATCTAAAGTATATATGAGTAACCTGAGGCTATG
GCAGGGCCTGCCGCCCCGACGTTGGCTGCGAGCCCTGGGCCTTCACCCGAACTTGGGGGGTGGGGTGGGG
AAAAGGAAGAAACGCGGGCGTATTGGCCCCAATGGGGTCTCGGTGGGGTATCGACAGAGTGCCAGCCCTG
GGACCGAACCCCGCGTTTATGAACAAACGACCCAACACCGTGCGTTTTATTCTGTCTTTTTATTGCCGTC
ATAGCGCGGGTTCCTTCCGGTATTGTCTCCTTCCGTGTTTCAGTTAGCCTCCCCCTAGGGTGGGCGAAGA
ACTCCAGCATGAGATCCCCGCGCTGGAGGATCATCCAGCCGGCGTCCCGGAAAACGATTCCGAAGCCCAA
CCTTTCATAGAAGGCGGCGGTGGAATCGAAATCTCGTGATGGCAGGTTGGGCGTCGCTTGGTCGGTCATT
TCGAACCCCAGAGTCCCGCTCAGAAGAACTCGTCAAGAAGGCGATAGAAGGCGATGCGCTGCGAATCGGG
AGCGGCGATACCGTAAAGCACGAGGAAGCGGTCAGCCCATTCGCCGCCAAGCTCTTCAGCAATATCACGG
GTAGCCAACGCTATGTCCTGATAGCGGTCCGCCACACCCAGCCGGCCACAGTCGATGAATCCAGAAAAGC
GGCCATTTTCCACCATGATATTCGGCAAGCAGGCATCGCCATGGGTCACGACGAGATCCTCGCCGTCGGG
CATGCTCGCCTTGAGCCTGGCGAACAGTTCGGCTGGCGCGAGCCCCTGATGCTCTTCGTCCAGATCATCC
TGATCGACAAGACCGGCTTCCATCCGAGTACGTGCTCGCTCGATGCGATGTTTCGCTTGGTGGTCGAATG
GGCAGGTAGCCGGATCAAGCGTATGCAGCCGCCGCATTGCATCAGCCATGATGGATACTTTCTCGGCAGG
AGCAAGGTGAGATGACAGGAGATCCTGCCCCGGCACTTCGCCCAATAGCAGCCAGTCCCTTCCCGCTTCA
GTGACAACGTCGAGCACAGCTGCGCAAGGAACGCCCGTCGTGGCCAGCCACGATAGCCGCGCTGCCTCGT
CTTGCAGTTCATTCAGGGCACCGGACAGGTCGGTCTTGACAAAAAGAACCGGGCGCCCCTGCGCTGACAG
CCGGAACACGGCGGCATCAGAGCAGCCGATTGTCTGTTGTGCCCAGTCATAGCCGAATAGCCTCTCCACC
CAAGCGGCCGGAGAACCTGCGTGCAATCCATCTTGTTCAATCATGCGAAACGATCCTCATCCTGTCTCTT
GATCGATCTTTGCAAAAGCCTAGGCCTCCAAAAAAGCC
