>Addgene plasmid #40755 | pGP-CMV-GCaMP6f | addgene partial sequence | sequence record 60463 | EGFP-C 5'-CATGGTCCTGCTGGAGTTCGTG-3'
CTCTCGGCATGGACGAGCTGTACAAGGGCGGTACCGGAGGGAGCATGGTGAGCAAGGGCGAGGAGCTGTT
CACCGGGGTGGTGCCCATCCTGGTCGAGCTGGACGGCGACGTAAACGGCCACAAGTTCAGCGTGTCCGGC
GAGGGTGAGGGCGATGCCACCTACGGCAAGCTGACCCTGAAGTTCATCTGCACCACCGGCAAGCTGCCCG
TGCCCTGGCCCACCCTCGTGACCACCCTGACCTACGGCGTGCAGTGCTTCAGCCGCTACCCCGACCACAT
GAAGCAGCACGACTTCTTCAAGTCCGCCATGCCCGAAGGCTACATCCAGGAGCGCACCATCTTCTTCAAG
GACGACGGCAACTACAAGACCCGCGCCGAGGTGAAGTTCGAGGGCGACACCCTGGTGAACCGCATCGAGC
TGAAGGGCATCGACTTCAAGGAGGACGGCAACATCCTGGGGCACAAGCTGGAGTACAACCTGCCGGACCA
ACTGACTGAAGAGCAGATCGCAGAATTTAAAGAGGAATTCTCCCTATTTGACAAGGACGGGGATGGGACA
ATAACAACCAAGGAGCTGGGGACGGTGATGCGGTCTCTGGGGCAGAACCCCACAGAAGCAGAGCTGCAGG
ACATGATCAATGAAGTAGATGCCGACGGTGACGGCACAATCGACTTCCCTGAGTTCCTGACAATGATGGC
AAGAAAAATGAAATACAGGGACACGGAAGAAGAAATTAGAGAAGCGTTCGGTGTGTTTGATAAGGATGGC
AATGGCTACATCAGTGCAGCAGAGCTTCGCCACGTGATGACAAACCTTGGAGAGAAGTTAACAGATGAAG
AGGTTGATGAAATGATCAGGGAAGCAGACATCGATGGGGATGGTCAGGTAAACTACGAAGAGTTTGTACA
AATGATGACAGCGAAGTGAGCGGCCGCGACTCTAGATCATAATCAGCCATACCACATTTGTAGAGG
