>Addgene plasmid #40755 | pGP-CMV-GCaMP6f | addgene partial sequence | sequence record 109304 | CMV-F 5'-CGCAAATGGGCGGTAGGCGTG-3'
CTATATAAGCAGAGCTGGTTTAGTGAACCGTCAGATCCGCTAGCGCTACCGGACTCAGATCTCGCCACCA
TGGGTTCTCATCATCATCATCATCATGGTATGGCTAGCATGACTGGTGGACAGCAAATGGGTCGGGATCT
GTACGACGATGACGATAAGGATCTCGCCACCATGGTCGACTCATCACGTCGTAAGTGGAATAAGACAGGT
CACGCAGTCAGAGCTATAGGTCGGCTGAGCTCACTCGAGAACGTCTATATCAAGGCCGACAAGCAGAAGA
ACGGCATCAAGGCGAACTTCAAGATCCGCCACAACATCGAGGACGGCGGCGTGCAGCTCGCCTACCACTA
CCAGCAGAACACCCCCATCGGCGACGGCCCCGTGCTGCTGCCCGACAACCACTACCTGAGCGTGCAGTCC
AAACTTTCGAAAGACCCCAACGAGAAGCGCGATCACATGGTCCTGCTGGAGTTCGTGACCGCCGCCGGGA
TCACTCTCGGCATGGACGAGCTGTACAAGGGCGGTACCGGAGGGAGCATGGTGAGCAAGGGCGAGGAGCT
GTTCACCGGGGTGGTGCCCATCCTGGTCGAGCTGGACGGCGACGTAAACGGCCACAAGTTCAGCGTGTCC
GGCGAGGGTGAGGGCGATGCCACCTACGGCAAGCTGACCCTGAAGTTCATCTGCACCACCGGCAAGCTGC
CCGTGCCCTGGCCCACCCTCGTGACCACCCTGACCTACGGCGTGCAGTGCTTCAGCCGCTACCCCGACCA
CATGAAGCAGCACGACTTCTTCAAGTCCGCCATGCCCGAAGGCTACATCCAGGAGCGCACCATCTTCTTC
AAGGACGACGGCAACTACAAGACCCGCGCCGAGGTGAAGTTCGAGGGCGACACCCTGGTGAACCGCATCG
AGCTGAAGGGCATCGACTTCAAGGAGGACGGCAACATCCTGGGGCACAAGCTGGAGTACAACCTGCCGGA
CCAACTGACTGAAGAGCAGATCGCAGAATTTAAAGAGGAATTCTCCCTATTTGACAAGGACGGGGATGGG
ACAATAACAAC
