>Addgene plasmid #40755 | pGP-CMV-GCaMP6f | addgene partial sequence | sequence record 109306 | SV40pA-R 5'-GAAATTTGTGATGCTATTGC-3'
TTATAAGCTGCAATAAACAAGTTAACAACAACAATTGCATTCATTTTATGTTTCAGGTTCAGGGGGAGGT
GTGGGAGGTTTTTTAAAGCAAGTAAAACCTCTACAAATGTGGTATGGCTGATTATGATCTAGAGTCGCGG
CCGCTCACTTCGCTGTCATCATTTGTACAAACTCTTCGTAGTTTACCTGACCATCCCCATCGATGTCTGC
TTCCCTGATCATTTCATCAACCTCTTCATCTGTTAACTTCTCTCCAAGGTTTGTCATCACGTGGCGAAGC
TCTGCTGCACTGATGTAGCCATTGCCATCCTTATCAAACACACCGAACGCTTCTCTAATTTCTTCTTCCG
TGTCCCTGTATTTCATTTTTCTTGCCATCATTGTCAGGAACTCAGGGAAGTCGATTGTGCCGTCACCGTC
GGCATCTACTTCATTGATCATGTCCTGCAGCTCTGCTTCTGTGGGGTTCTGCCCCAGAGACCGCATCACC
GTCCCCAGCTCCTTGGTTGTTATTGTCCCATCCCCGTCCTTGTCAAATAGGGAGAATTCCTCTTTAAATT
CTGCGATCTGCTCTTCAGTCAGTTGGTCCGGCAGGTTGTACTCCAGCTTGTGCCCCAGGATGTTGCCGTC
CTCCTTGAAGTCGATGCCCTTCAGCTCGATGCGGTTCACCAGGGTGTCGCCCTCGAACTTCACCTCGGCG
CGGGTCTTGTAGTTGCCGTCGTCCTTGAAGAAGATGGTGCGCTCCTGGATGTAGCCTTCGGGCATGGCGG
ACTTGAAGAAGTCGTGCTGCTTCATGTGGTCGGGGTAGCGGCTGAAGCACTGCACGCCGTAGGTCAGGGT
GGTCACGAGGGTGGGCCAGGGCACGGGCAGCTTGCCGGTGGTGCAGATGAACTTCAGGGTCAGCTTGCCG
TAGGTGGCATCGCCCTCACCCTCGCCGGACACGCTGAACTTGTGGCCGTTTACGTCGCCGTCCAGCTCGA
CCAGGATGGGCACCACCCCGGTGAACAGCTCCTCGCCCTTGCTCA
